Addgene plasmid #12380: pFS177
Depositing lab: Nick Rhind. Depositing organization: University of Massachusetts, Worcester. Publication: In vivo labeling of fission yeast DNA with thymidine and thymidine analogs. Sivakumar S, Porter-Goff M, Patel PK, Benoit K, Rhind N. Methods. 2004 Jul . 33(3):213-9. 10.1016/j.ymeth.2003.11.016 PubMed 15157888.
Backbone
  Vector backbone: pART1
  Backbone size w/o insert (bp): 7300
  Vector type: Yeast Expression
  Selectable markers: LEU2
Growth in bacteria
  Bacterial resistance: Ampicillin, 100 μg/mL
  Growth temperature: 37°C
  Growth strain: DH5alpha
  Copy number: High Copy
Gene/Insert
  Gene/Insert name: human equilibrating nucleoside transporter 1 (alt name: hENT1)
  Species: H. sapiens (human)
  Insert size (bp): 1400
  Mutation: N81S and M84V
  GenBank ID: AAC51103
  Entrez Gene: SLC29A1 (a.k.a. AUG, ENT1, hENT1)
  Cloning method: Restriction Enzyme; 5′ cloning site BamHI (destroyed during cloning); 3′ cloning site SacI (not destroyed)
  Sequencing primers: 5′ n/a; 3′ n/a
Resource information
  A portion of this plasmid was derived from a plasmid made by: IMAGE Consortium
Terms and licenses: Academic/Nonprofit Terms; Industry Terms: Not Available to Industry
Depositor comments: Please note that Addgene's sequencing results identified N81S and M84V mutations in the hENT1 sequence when compared to GenBank entry AAC51103. These mutations were not intentional and this plasmid is exactly as described in the associated article listed below. The depositing laboratory states that the hENT1 in the plasmid is functional.
How to cite: pFS177 was a gift from Nick Rhind (Addgene plasmid # 12380 ; http://n2t.net/addgene:12380 ; RRID:Addgene_12380)
