[The description below was written by a language model from this plasmid's Addgene catalogue record and pLannotate feature annotations shown in this document.]
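Description:
pFS177 is a fission yeast expression plasmid built on the pART1 backbone. It carries the human equilibrative nucleoside transporter 1 (hENT1, gene SLC29A1) as an insert of about 1.4 kb, in a plasmid whose deposited full sequence is about 8.7 kb. It is a shuttle vector. In E. coli it replicates at high copy from a ColE1/pUC-type origin and is selected with ampicillin through the β-lactamase gene. In Schizosaccharomyces pombe it is maintained episomally by the ars1 autonomously replicating sequence. Yeast selection uses the S. cerevisiae LEU2 gene under its own promoter, an auxotrophic marker for leucine prototrophy. The feature table also shows pUC-derived remnants, including an M13 phage origin, lac promoter/operator elements and a lacZα fragment. Short fragments of yeast genes flank the ars1 and LEU2 segments; these appear to be carried over from the genomic pieces used to build the backbone.

The hENT1 coding sequence lies immediately downstream of the S. pombe adh1 promoter, reading across the plasmid's numbering origin through a residual polylinker, so this alcohol dehydrogenase promoter drives the transporter. No epitope tag or reporter is annotated. The insert was placed between a BamHI site, which was destroyed during cloning, and a SacI site, which was retained. It derives in part from an IMAGE Consortium clone. Repository sequencing found two unintended substitutions, N81S and M84V, relative to the reference protein, but the depositing laboratory reports that the transporter is functional. The associated publication concerns in vivo labelling of fission yeast DNA with thymidine and thymidine analogs, which implies that the plasmid is used to provide nucleoside uptake in S. pombe for such labelling experiments.
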