Features (pLannotate 1.2.2; 22 found; start..end, strand, type, name):
     27..1394    +  CDS            SLC29A1 (sequence withheld): S29A1_HUMAN - Also known as ENT1. Experimental evidence at protein level: Swiss-Prot protein existence level 1. Mediates both influx and efflux of nucleosides across the membrane (equilibrative transporter). It is sensitive (ES) to low concentrations of the inhibitor nitrobenzylmercaptopurine riboside (NBMPR) and is sodium-independent. It has a higher affinity for adenosine. Inhibited by dipyridamole and dilazep (anticancer chemotherapeutics drugs). From Homo sapiens (Human).
   1405..1473    -  CDS            hus5 (fragment): UBC9_SCHPO - Also known as ubc9. Experimental evidence at protein level: Swiss-Prot protein existence level 1. Catalyzes the covalent attachment of ubiquitin-like protein SUMO/Smt3 to other proteins. Required for efficient recovery from DNA damage or S-phase arrest and normal mitosis. This may be as part of a checkpoint independent recovery process. From Schizosaccharomyces pombe (strain 972 / ATCC 24843) (Fission yeast).
   1527..1592    -  CDS            hus5 (fragment): UBC9_SCHPO - Also known as ubc9. Experimental evidence at protein level: Swiss-Prot protein existence level 1. Catalyzes the covalent attachment of ubiquitin-like protein SUMO/Smt3 to other proteins. Required for efficient recovery from DNA damage or S-phase arrest and normal mitosis. This may be as part of a checkpoint independent recovery process. From Schizosaccharomyces pombe (strain 972 / ATCC 24843) (Fission yeast).
   1753..2534    +  rep_origin     ars1: Schizosaccharomyces pombe autonomously replicating sequence ars1
   2641..2657    -  protein_bind   lac operator: The lac repressor binds to the lac operator to inhibit transcription in E. coli. This inhibition can be relieved by adding lactose or isopropyl-β-D-thiogalactopyranoside (IPTG). lac repressor encoded by lacI
   2665..2695    -  promoter       lac promoter: promoter for the E. coli lac operon
   2710..2731    -  protein_bind   CAP binding site: CAP binding activates transcription in the presence of cAMP. E. coli catabolite activator protein
   2744..2836    -  CDS            lacI (fragment): lac repressor; lacI; The lac repressor binds to the lac operator to inhibit transcription in E. coli. This inhibition can be relieved by adding lactose or isopropyl-β-D-thiogalactopyranoside (IPTG).
   3019..3607    -  rep_origin     ori: high-copy-number ColE1/pMB1/pBR322/pUC origin of replication
   3778..4638    -  CDS            AmpR: β-lactamase; bla; confers resistance to ampicillin, carbenicillin, and related antibiotics
   4639..4743    -  promoter       AmpR promoter: bla
   4838..4873    +  CDS            rop (fragment): Rop protein, which maintains plasmids at low copy number; rop
   4975..5024    +  misc_feature   bom (fragment): basis of mobility region from pBR322
   5100..5480    -  rep_origin     M13 ori (sequence partly withheld): M13 bacteriophage origin of replication; arrow indicates direction of (+) strand synthesis
   5499..5550    +  misc_feature   bom (fragment): basis of mobility region from pBR322
   5556..5710    -  CDS            lacZα (fragment): LacZα fragment of β-galactosidase; lacZ fragment
   5743..5820    +  CDS            YO192_YEAST (fragment): Experimental evidence at protein level: Swiss-Prot protein existence level 1. From Saccharomyces cerevisiae (strain ATCC 204508 / S288c) (Baker's yeast).
   5960..6367    +  promoter       LEU2 promoter: S. cerevisiae LEU2
   6368..7462    +  CDS            LEU2: 3-isopropylmalate dehydrogenase, required for leucine biosynthesis; S. cerevisiae LEU2; yeast auxotrophic marker
   7824..7940    -  CDS            NFS1 (fragment): NFS1_YEAST - Also known as SPL1 From Saccharomyces cerevisiae (strain ATCC 204508 / S288c) (Baker's yeast).
   7955..8683    +  promoter       adh1 promoter: promoter for the Schizosaccharomyces pombe adh1 gene encoding alcohol dehydrogenase
   8702..22      -  misc_feature   MCS (fragment) (across the origin): pUC18/19 multiple cloning site
>Addgene plasmid #12380 | pFS177 | depositor full sequence | sequence record 7289 | Author sequence
TGCAGGTCGACTCTAGAGGATCTCAT
[1368 nt withheld, positions 27-1394]
TGAGAGCTCGAATTCCAACCTTCCAATTCATTAAATCGAGTCCTCCATCAGATGATTTACAAGGTTTTGC
ATAGAATCCCTAAGTAAGAGAAGTTGTTAGTGATTTCTTCAAGTTTACTAAAATTTACATACAAATGGAT
GATCTCTTCTCCATTGTTTCCTTTCTTCTTGCAAACGCGTTTTACAAAGAGATGACATGCTATTTTCTGA
TTATTTTTTTCTATAGTTTTCTATTTTGTACGTCCTTGGGAGTCCGAAATGTAAAATCGGGGTATGGTTA
GTAGCGGCAGCGTTCATTATGGTATATAAAAGATAAAAAGTAGGGGCAAGCGAGACAGAATGGGATACAA
GGGCATCGTCTATAATTATAGCTAAAAATTGTATTTTAATTTGTATTTTTTGTAATTTTATTTCTCATTG
TTTTACTTAAAATGAATGCGAATTAGAGAAAACTTCAACGAAATGTCAAAATAAGCTCAGCAAAATATAC
AATTTTAGGGAAAGCGATCAGCAACTTATTCTCCGTTGTAGATTCTTTTTCTTCATAAATTCCAACAATG
TAACTGCCAATTGATTTTTCTCTAGATGCTAATAAATTGAAACTAATGAATATAATAACACAGGTTTTGA
TAAATTGTAAACTCTTACTCAAAAAAAGAATGTTAAAACTAATTTAACCTTTTTATAAAGGCTCATGGCG
TTAAAGAGGATAGTAAAAATTCTACAATTTTTTAATTTAATGTCACAATTGTCTTGCGAATATAATTCTA
TTAATTTTCGCTAACTGCTGTTTTAGTACTATTACTTTCAATATGCCTTATATGCAACTTTAATTCATGA
AGAATGCAATATTTTTGCAATCTTTCTTGTACTGAGCGCTTTTTATCATTTAGTACTCATTATTTAATTT
TTCAGTAAAGGGCAATAAATAAATTTGTAGAAGATGCAATGTAATCTCCTCTATCCTTTTGCTCATATGT
TTATGAGTATACCTAGTCTAGAAAGGCTTGTATTTAAAATATTATTCAATAAAAATTCACAATTTTTACG
ACATGTGCTACCATTCACTTAACTTCCTGATTATAAAATTGGTTCGTTTATACTAATTACTTAAGTACCT
TTAACTAAACAAAATGCCTATATATATATTAATTTACAATGAGTGTCAGATAAGTCACTATGTCCGAGTG
GTTAAGGAGTTAGACTCGAATTCGTAATCATGGTCATAGCTGTTTCCTGTGTGAAATTGTTATCCGCTCA
CAATTCCACACAACATACGAGCCGGAAGCATAAAGTGTAAAGCCTGGGGTGCCTAATGAGTGAGCTAACT
CACATTAATTGCGTTGCGCTCACTGCCCGCTTTCCAGTCGGGAAACCTGTCGTGCCAGCTGCATTAATGA
ATCGGCCAACGCGCGGGGAGAGGCGGTTTGCGTATTGGGCGCTCTTCCGCTTCCTCGCTCACTGACTCGC
TGCGCTCGGTCGTTCGGCTGCGGCGAGCGGTATCAGCTCACTCAAAGGCGGTAATACGGTTATCCACAGA
ATCAGGGGATAACGCAGGAAAGAACATGTGAGCAAAAGGCCAGCAAAAGGCCAGGAACCGTAAAAAGGCC
GCGTTGCTGGCGTTTTTCCATAGGCTCCGCCCCCCTGACGAGCATCACAAAAATCGACGCTCAAGTCAGA
GGTGGCGAAACCCGACAGGACTATAAAGATACCAGGCGTTTCCCCCTGGAAGCTCCCTCGTGCGCTCTCC
TGTTCCGACCCTGCCGCTTACCGGATACCTGTCCGCCTTTCTCCCTTCGGGAAGCGTGGCGCTTTCTCAT
AGCTCACGCTGTAGGTATCTCAGTTCGGTGTAGGTCGTTCGCTCCAAGCTGGGCTGTGTGCACGAACCCC
CCGTTCAGCCCGACCGCTGCGCCTTATCCGGTAACTATCGTCTTGAGTCCAACCCGGTAAGACACGACTT
ATCGCCACTGGCAGCAGCCACTGGTAACAGGATTAGCAGAGCGAGGTATGTAGGCGGTGCTACAGAGTTC
TTGAAGTGGTGGCCTAACTACGGCTACACTAGAAGGACAGTATTTGGTATCTGCGCTCTGCTGAAGCCAG
TTACCTTCGGAAAAAGAGTTGGTAGCTCTTGATCCGGCAAACAAACCACCGCTGGTAGCGGTGGTTTTTT
TGTTTGCAAGCAGCAGATTACGCGCAGAAAAAAAGGATCTCAAGAAGATCCTTTGATCTTTTCTACGGGG
TCTGACGCTCAGTGGAACGAAAACTCACGTTAAGGGATTTTGGTCATGAGATTATCAAAAAGGATCTTCA
CCTAGATCCTTTTAAATTAAAAATGAAGTTTTAAATCAATCTAAAGTATATATGAGTAAACTTGGTCTGA
CAGTTACCAATGCTTAATCAGTGAGGCACCTATCTCAGCGATCTGTCTATTTCGTTCATCCATAGTTGCC
TGACTCCCCGTCGTGTAGATAACTACGATACGGGAGGGCTTACCATCTGGCCCCAGTGCTGCAATGATAC
CGCGAGACCCACGCTCACCGGCTCCAGATTTATCAGCAATAAACCAGCCAGCCGGAAGGGCCGAGCGCAG
AAGTGGTCCTGCAACTTTATCCGCCTCCATCCAGTCTATTAATTGTTGCCGGGAAGCTAGAGTAAGTAGT
TCGCCAGTTAATAGTTTGCGCAACGTTGTTGCCATTGCTACAGGCATCGTGGTGTCACGCTCGTCGTTTG
GTATGGCTTCATTCAGCTCCGGTTCCCAACGATCAAGGCGAGTTACATGATCCCCCATGTTGTGCAAAAA
AGCGGTTAGCTCCTTCGGTCCTCCGATCGTTGTCAGAAGTAAGTTGGCCGCAGTGTTATCACTCATGGTT
ATGGCAGCACTGCATAATTCTCTTACTGTCATGCCATCCGTAAGATGCTTTTCTGTGACTGGTGAGTACT
CAACCAAGTCATTCTGAGAATAGTGTATGCGGCGACCGAGTTGCTCTTGCCCGGCGTCAATACGGGATAA
TACCGCGCCACATAGCAGAACTTTAAAAGTGCTCATCATTGGAAAACGTTCTTCGGGGCGAAAACTCTCA
AGGATCTTACCGCTGTTGAGATCCAGTTCGATGTAACCCACTCGTGCACCCAACTGATCTTCAGCATCTT
TTACTTTCACCAGCGTTTCTGGGTGAGCAAAAACAGGAAGGCAAAATGCCGCAAAAAAGGGAATAAGGGC
GACACGGAAATGTTGAATACTCATACTCTTCCTTTTTCAATATTATTGAAGCATTTATCAGGGTTATTGT
CTCATGAGCGGATACATATTTGAATGTATTTAGAAAAATAAACAAATAGGGGTTCCGCGCACATTTCCCC
GAAAAGTGCCACCTGACGTCTAAGAAACCATTATTATCATGACATTAACCTATAAAAATAGGCGTATCAC
GAGGCCCTTTCGTCTCGCGCGTTTCGGTGATGACGGTGAAAACCTCTGACACATGCAGCTCCCGGAGACG
GTCACAGCTTGTCTGTAAGCGGATGCCGGGAGCAGACAAGCCCGTCAGGGCGCGTCAGCGGGTGTTGGCG
GGTGTCGGGGCTGGCTTAACTATGCGGCATCAGAGCAGATTGTACTGAGAGTGCACCATAAAATTGTAAA
CGTTAATATTTTGTTAAAATTCGCGTTAAATTTTTGTTAAATCAGCTCATTTTTTAACCAATAGGCCGAA
ATCGGCAAAATCCCTTATAAATCAAAAGAATAGCCCGAGATAGGGT
[37 nt withheld, positions 5151-5187]
AAAGAACGTGGACTCCAACGTCAAAGG
[141 nt withheld, positions 5215-5355]
G
[142 nt withheld, positions 5357-5498]
TATGCGGTGTGAAATACCGCACAGATGCGTAAGGAGAAAATACCGCATCAGGCGCCATTCGCCATTCAGG
CTGCGCAACTGTTGGGAAGGGCGATCGGTGCGGGCCTCTTCGCTATTACGCCAGCTGGCGAAAGGGGGAT
GTGCTGCAAGGCGATTAAGTTGGGTAACGCCAGGGTTTTCCCAGTCACGACGTTGTAAAACGACGGCCAG
TGCCAAGCTTGTCGAGGAGAACTTCTAGTATATCTACATACCTAATATTATTGCCTTATTAAAAATGGAA
TCCCAACAATTACATCAAAATCCACATTCTCTTCAAAATCAATTGTCCTGTACTTCCTTGTTCATGTGTG
TTCAAAAACGTTATATTTATAGGATAATTATACTCTATTTCTCAACAAGTAATTGGTTGTTTGGCCGAGC
GGTCTAAGGCGCCTGATTCAAGAAATATCTTGACCGCAGTTAACTGTGGGAATACTCAGGTATCGTAAGA
TGCAAGAGTTCGAATCTCTTAGCAACCATTATTTTTTTCCTCAACATAACGAGAACACACAGGGGCGCTA
TCGCACAGAATCAAATTCGATGACTGGAAATTTTTTGTTAATTTCAGAGGTCGCCTGACGCATATACCTT
TTTCAACTGAAAAATTGGGAGAAAAAGGAAAGGTGAGAGCCGCGGAACCGGCTTTTCATATAGAATAGAG
AAGCGTTCATGACTAAATGCTTGCATCACAATACTTGAAGTTGACAATATTATTTAAGGACCTATTGTTT
TTTCCAATAGGTGGTTAGCAATCGTCTTACTTTCTAACTTTTCTTACCTTTTACATTTCAGCAATATATA
TATATATATTTCAAGGATATACCATTCTAATGTCTGCCCCTAAGAAGATCGTCGTTTTGCCAGGTGACCA
CGTTGGTCAAGAAATCACAGCCGAAGCCATTAAGGTTCTTAAAGCTATTTCTGATGTTCGTTCCAATGTC
AAGTTCGATTTCGAAAATCATTTAATTGGTGGTGCTGCTATCGATGCTACAGGTGTCCCACTTCCAGATG
AGGCGCTGGAAGCCTCCAAGAAGGTTGATGCCGTTTTGTTAGGTGCTGTGGGTGGTCCTAAATGGGGTAC
CGGTAGTGTTAGACCTGAACAAGGTTTACTAAAAATCCGTAAAGAACTTCAATTGTACGCCAACTTAAGA
CCATGTAACTTTGCATCCGACTCTCTTTTAGACTTATCTCCAATCAAGCCACAATTTGCTAAAGGTACTG
ACTTCGTTGTTGTCAGAGAATTAGTGGGAGGTATTTACTTTGGTAAGAGAAAGGAAGACGATGGTGATGG
TGTCGCTTGGGATAGTGAACAATACACCGTTCCAGAAGTGCAAAGAATCACAAGAATGGCCGCTTTCATG
GCCCTACAACATGAGCCACCATTGCCTATTTGGTCCTTGGATAAAGCTAATGTTTTGGCCTCTTCAAGAT
TATGGAGAAAAACTGTGGAGGAAACCATCAAGAACGAATTCCCTACATTGAAGGTTCAACATCAATTGAT
TGATTCTGCCGCCATGATCCTAGTTAAGAACCCAACCCACCTAAATGGTATTATAATCACCAGCAACATG
TTTGGTGATATCATCTCCGATGAAGCCTCCGTTATCCCAGGTTCCTTGGGTTTGTTGCCATCTGCGTCCT
TGGCCTCTTTGCCAGACAAGAACACCGCATTTGGTTTGTACGAACCATGCCACGGTTCTGCTCCAGATTT
GCCAAAGAATAAGGTCAACCCTATCGCCACTATCTTGTCTGCTGCAATGATGTTGAAATTGTCATTGAAC
TTGCCTGAAGAAGGTAAGGCCATTGAAGATGCAGTTAAAAAGGTTTTGGATGCAGGTATCAGAACTGGTG
ATTTAGGTGGTTCCAACAGTACCACGGAAGTCGGTGATGCTGTCGCCGAAGAAGTTAAGAAAATCCTTGC
TTAAAAAGATTCTCTTTTTTTATGATATTTGTACATAAACTTTATAAATGAAATTCATAATAGAAACGAC
ACGAAATTACAAAATGGAATATGTTCATAGGGTAGACGAAACTATATACGCAATCTACATACATTTATCA
AGAAGGAGAAAAAGGAGGATGTAAAGGAATACAGGTAAGCAAATTGATACTAATGGCTCAACGTGATAAG
GAAAAAGAATTGCACTTTAACATTAATATTGACAAGGAGGAGGGCACCACACAAAAAGTTAGGTGTAACA
GAAAATCATGAAACTATGATTCCTAATTTATATATTGGAGGATTTTCTCTAAAAAAAAAAAAATACAACA
AATAAAAAACACTCAATGACCTGACCATTTGATGGAGTTTAAGTCAATACCTTCTTGAACCATTTCCCAT
AATGGTGAAAGTTCCCTCAAGAATTTTACTCTGTCAGAAACGGCCTTAACGACGTAGTCGATCGACAAGC
TTGCATGCCCTACAACAACTAAGAAAATGGCTATCATGCGGAAGCTGGTGAGAAGAACAGCATCGGGACA
AGGGAAGGAAGAACAAAGACAAAGAAAACAAAAGAAAGCAATTGAAAACAAAACAAAACAATTTTCATTC
CTTCTCTTATCATTCCTTTTCTTTTCTTTTCTCTCATTCAACGCACTCCATCGTATCCGTATTCCTCTTA
TTTTTTCTCTTTCTCTATATCCATTTCTTTCTCTCTAGGTGTGTCCTCTCTCTCTCTTCAATTTCTCTAC
TCCGCATTCCAACGCATCCTTCCCCCAACCTCCCATTTCCTCCTTACGGCCCGATAGCGATCGTCTTTCC
CTCGCTATCACTCGCTACCGGCCCCTCCTCTGCACCGTAACCTCCTACGTATTTACCATATCATAAAGTT
TTTTCCGACGCTTATCGCTGACCCCCTGTCGCCCTCCTATTGGCTTCCGGATTATCTTCTTGTCCATAAG
GTGATCCATGCTTCCTGAAGATTCCCGAAATGTGTCCACTTTGGCGGGGAATCATTCCATCCACTTCTTT
CTCTCTCGCTTTCCTCATTCGGCGCTCCCCTTCCGCGTCTCATTGGTCTTCCGCTCCGTTTTTGCTTTGC
CGATGTTACTTGGGGAGAGGTGCGATAATCCTTTCGCAAAAACTCGGTTTGACGCCTCCCATGGTATAAA
TAGTGGGTGGTGGACAGGTGCCTTCGCTTTTCTTTTCTTTAAGCAAGAGAATTCC
