>Addgene plasmid #12380 | pFS177 | addgene partial sequence | sequence record 18723 | 12380 with pART1-5 5'-TCTCTCGCTTTCCTCATTCG
TGGTCTTCCGCTCCGTTTTTGCTTTGCCGATGTTACTTGGGGAGAGGTGCGATAATCCTTTCGCAAAAAC
TCGGTTTGACGCCTCCCATGGTATAAATAGTGGGTGGTGGACAGGTGCCTTCGCTTTTCTTTAAGCAAGA
GAATTGCTGCAGGTCGACTCTAGAGGATCTCAT
[241 nt withheld, positions 174-414]
GCAATGTCG
[286 nt withheld, positions 424-709]
GCCAGGGCCTAGCA
